>Addgene plasmid #29183 | pEMS1383 | addgene partial sequence | sequence record 39557 | EGFP-N 5'-CGTCGCCGTCCAGCTCGACCAG-3'
ACCATGGTGGCGGAAGTTCCTATACCTTTTGAAGAATAGGAACTTCGGCGCGCCCCTTGCTGCAGGCGTC
GTCTCTGCTGCGGGTCCTGGGCGGCAGGACTGGTGGGCAGAGGCAGCCTCTTATTCCCTCTGCCCAGGGA
GGATGGATGAACCCTGGTGCAGCCCACTGCAGGCCGTGGCAGCCAATGGGAGCCGAAGGCGGGGGTGGCA
GGGCTGCCAGGCCTGCACACAGGGCTGCATTGACCAAGCAGCCCCGGGGACTTGCTGGGAGCCAGGATTG
CACATGGGCTGAGGAAGAAAAAAGGGCCTGTAGGGCAGGAAGTGGGGAGTCAGCTTTTTGTGCGATTTCT
TTATTACATGAATATTGATGTCACCCTAAAGGCAAGGTTGGGGGTGGGGAGAGGAGAGAGACTTGGATTA
ATTGATTCAAACAAAGCAAATGTGCAGCCAAGAACAAGCAGCTTCCAAGTACAGGCTGAGCATAGGAGAT
TAAGTGGCCTGCAAGTTGGTTTCTAATGGAGAGGCCCCTGGAGCTTCTCTCCTCTGCCATCCTCCAAGTC
TGGCCCCACTGGGCGTGAAGTTCTGTGGACAGTAGTGCTTGTCTGTGGTCAGCCCTGGGCTCAACGGGGC
TGCCTCAGAGAAGCTGCTGAGGCCAGTGTCTGCAGGGACTAAA
