>Addgene plasmid #29183 | pEMS1383 | addgene partial sequence | sequence record 39678 | pEMS1307-fwd 5'-ccgcacgtctaagaaaccat-3'
TAGGCGTATCACGAGGCCCTTTCGTCTTCAAGAATTAATTCCGATCATATTCAATAACCCTTAATGAATT
CGAGCTCCTAGGCCGGCCCAGTCTGGACATAGAGCAAGACTCTGTTTCAAAAACAAAAACAAGCAGAGTC
CAAGCACCTCCTTGAGTCAGAGCAGGGCATTTCCTCCTGCTCCGATCCACGACAGCAGCATTTCATGTGG
TTGGGACTTGGACTCTGGAGGCAGGCCCAGGTTCAAATCCTGGCTTTGACACTGAGTGATACAACCTGAG
CCTCAGTTTCCCCCATCATGATGGAGAAACATGCGTTTCCTATGCAGGCTGAGGCTCCGAAGGCTGCTAA
GCTCCTTTCCCTGCTAAGGGGAGGTCCTCATTTATGCCATTGCCCAGGTTTCCTTTGCATGTGACTTATC
ACACGGTGCTCTGGAGCCCTGTCCTTGGAGACTCACACCCCTGTGACCAGGATGGGGTCAGGGCTGTGCT
TAATCAGGTGACTGTCCAAGGAGCCCCCTTCCACCTCCAGAGTTCAGAACTCAGTGTCTTACCTTCCTCC
CAGGAACCAGAGCACACTGAACACGCAGGGCCTG
