[The description below was written by a language model from this plasmid's Addgene catalogue record.]
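Description:
pEMS1383 is a Pleiades Promoter Project plasmid built on the large pEMS1306 backbone (about 16.5 kb without insert). It carries Ple184, a 3,328 bp human MiniPromoter designed from regulatory sequence of the S100B gene (S100 calcium binding protein B). The MiniPromoter was cloned by restriction digestion between FseI and AscI sites, which places it upstream of an EGFP reporter fused to a nuclear localization signal (EGFP-NLS) supplied by the backbone. Reporter fluorescence, concentrated in the nucleus of expressing cells, therefore reads out the transcriptional activity and cell-type specificity of the candidate promoter. The plasmid is maintained in E. coli as a high-copy construct under ampicillin selection. No feature table was provided, so the origin of replication, polyadenylation signal and any other backbone elements, such as sequences used for delivery into the mouse genome, are not stated in the record.

The construct belongs to a collection of compact human regulatory elements designed to drive selective expression in defined brain regions or cell types. For Ple184 the recorded outcome is negative: EGFP expression was not detected in the brain, and the construct was not tested in the eye. pEMS1383 is therefore mainly useful as a documented reference for this S100B-derived design. It could serve as a starting point for redesigning S100B regulatory elements or for testing Ple184 in tissues not yet examined, but it is not a validated driver of brain expression.
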