Addgene plasmid #29183: pEMS1383
Purpose: Expression of the eGFP reporter gene was not detected in the brain using eGFP. Untested in the eye.
Depositing lab: Elizabeth Simpson. Depositing organization: University of British Columbia. Publication: A regulatory toolbox of MiniPromoters to drive selective expression in the brain. Portales-Casamar E, Swanson DJ, Liu L, de Leeuw CN, Banks KG, Ho Sui SJ, Fulton DL, Ali J, Amirabbasi M, Arenillas DJ, Babyak N, Black SF, Bonaguro RJ, Brauer E, Candido TR, Castellarin M, Chen J, Chen Y, Cheng JC, Chopra V, Docking TR, Dreolini L, D'Souza CA, Flynn EK, Glenn R, Hatakka K, Hearty TG, Imanian B, Jiang S, Khorasan-zadeh S, Komljenovic I, Laprise S, Liao NY, Lim JS, Lithwick S, Liu F, Liu J, Lu M, McConechy M, McLeod AJ, Milisavljevic M, Mis J, O'Connor K, Palma B, Palmquist DL, Schmouth JF, Swanson MI, Tam B, Ticoll A, Turner JL, Varhol R, Vermeulen J, Watkins RF, Wilson G, Wong BK, Wong SH, Wong TY, Yang GS, Ypsilanti AR, Jones SJ, Holt RA, Goldowitz D, Wasserman WW, Simpson EM. Proc Natl Acad Sci U S A. 2010 Sep 21. 107(38):16589-94. 10.1073/pnas.1009158107 PubMed 20807748.
Backbone
  Vector backbone: pEMS1306
  Backbone size w/o insert (bp): 16454
  Vector type: Pleiades Promoter Project [sic, Pleaides Plieades]
Growth in bacteria
  Bacterial resistance: Ampicillin, 100 μg/mL
  Growth temperature: 37°C
  Growth strain: DH5alpha
  Growth instructions: DH10B
  Copy number: High Copy
Gene/Insert
  Gene/Insert name: Ple184 (alt names: S100B; S100 protein, beta polypeptide, neural; S100 calcium binding protein B)
  Species: H. sapiens (human)
  Insert size (bp): 3328
  Entrez Gene: S100B (a.k.a. NEF, S100, S100-B, S100beta)
  Tag / fusion protein: EGFP-NLS (C terminal on backbone)
  Cloning method: Restriction Enzyme; 5′ cloning site FseI (unknown if destroyed); 3′ cloning site AscI (unknown if destroyed)
  Sequencing primers: 5′ Unknown
Terms and licenses: Academic/Nonprofit Terms; Industry Terms: Not Available to Industry
How to cite: pEMS1383 was a gift from Elizabeth Simpson (Addgene plasmid # 29183 ; http://n2t.net/addgene:29183 ; RRID:Addgene_29183)
